Addgene plasmid #216746: pET41-FeoB-OL2/4sub
Purpose: Study the interaction of FeoB in P. aeruginosa, specifically focusing on the variant in which outer loop 4 (OL4) is substituted with OL2 in its interaction with exogenous peptides.
Depositing lab: Gordon Laurie. Depositing organization: University of Virginia. Publication: Lacritin cleavage-potentiated targeting of iron - respiratory reciprocity promotes bacterial death. Sharifian Gh M, Norouzi F, Sorci M, Zaidi TS, Pier GB, Achimovich A, Ongwae GM, Liang B, Ryan M, Lemke M, Belfort G, Gadjeva M, Gahlmann A, Pires MM, Venter H, Harris TE, Laurie GW. J Biol Chem. 2025 May;301(5):108455. doi: 10.1016/j.jbc.2025.108455. Epub 2025 Mar 26. PubMed 40154612.
Backbone
  Vector backbone: pET41-a(+)
  Vector type: Bacterial Expression
Growth in bacteria
  Bacterial resistance: Kanamycin, 50 μg/mL
  Growth temperature: Room Temperature
  Growth strain: DH5alpha
  Copy number: Low Copy
Gene/Insert
  Gene/Insert name: feoB
  Species: P. aeruginosa (Bacteria)
  Mutation: Outer loop 4 (OL4) with the sequence of [TLDGKPVQGDIGHSALASVSQRLTPLLAPLGVQPDNWQATVGLVTGAMAKEVVVGTLNTLYTAEQIQGEAFDYEGYDLPGQLRDALVETWDGLVDTFSLSVLANPVEASMADGDMETGSMGTMASKFGSPI] is substituted with OL2 [LEDSGYMARAAFVMDRLMQ].
  Entrez Gene: PA4358 (a.k.a. PA4358)
  Tag / fusion protein: 8x His (C terminal on insert)
  Cloning method: Ligation Independent Cloning
Resource information
  A portion of this plasmid was derived from a plasmid made by: Dr. Henrietta Venter: Sansom Institute for Health Research, University of South Australia, Adelaide, Australia
Terms and licenses: Academic/Nonprofit Terms; Industry Terms: Not Available to Industry
Depositor comments: IPTG inducible
How to cite: pET41-FeoB-OL2/4sub was a gift from Gordon Laurie (Addgene plasmid # 216746 ; http://n2t.net/addgene:216746 ; RRID:Addgene_216746)
