[The description below was written by a language model from this plasmid's Addgene catalogue record and pLannotate feature annotations shown in this document.]
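Description:
pET41-FeoB-OL2/4sub is a bacterial expression plasmid of about 7.0 kb built on the pET41-a(+) backbone for IPTG-inducible production of a loop-swapped variant of FeoB, the ferrous iron transporter of Pseudomonas aeruginosa (locus PA4358). It is maintained in E. coli under kanamycin selection (aminoglycoside phosphotransferase gene). It replicates from a ColE1/pBR322-type origin accompanied by the rop gene and the bom region, which fits the low copy number given in the record. An f1 origin is also present, along with short leftover fragments of a tetracycline resistance gene that are backbone remnants rather than functional markers.

The expression cassette follows the standard pET arrangement: a T7 promoter overlapped by a lac operator, the strong T7 gene 10 ribosome binding site, the feoB coding sequence, a C-terminal polyhistidine tag (8x His according to the catalogue, detected by the annotation as a partial 9xHis match), and the T7 terminator. A plasmid-borne lacI gene supplies repressor, so transcription depends on T7 RNA polymerase from a suitable host and is released by IPTG. The annotation software labels the insert by similarity to the E. coli FeoB protein, a GTP-driven Fe(2+) uptake transporter, but the catalogue identifies the gene as being from P. aeruginosa. No GST fusion partner appears in the feature table.

In this variant, the long outer loop 4 (OL4) of FeoB is replaced by the much shorter outer loop 2 (OL2) sequence. The construct is intended for studying how FeoB interacts with exogenous peptides, with the substitution testing the contribution of OL4 to that interaction. The associated work concerns lacritin-derived peptides that target bacterial iron uptake and respiration.
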