Features (pLannotate 1.2.2; 19 found; start..end, strand, type, name):
    824..846     -  RBS            RBS: efficient ribosome binding site from bacteriophage T7 gene 10 (Olins and Rangwala, 1989)
    861..885     -  protein_bind   lac operator: The lac repressor binds to the lac operator to inhibit transcription in E. coli. This inhibition can be relieved by adding lactose or isopropyl-β-D-thiogalactopyranoside (IPTG). lac repressor encoded by lacI
    886..904     -  promoter       T7 promoter: promoter for bacteriophage T7 RNA polymerase
    930..1209    +  CDS            TcR (fragment): tetracycline efflux protein; tet; confers resistance to tetracycline
   1217..1294    +  promoter       lacI promoter: lacI
   1295..2377    +  CDS            lacI: lac repressor; lacI; The lac repressor binds to the lac operator to inhibit transcription in E. coli. This inhibition can be relieved by adding lactose or isopropyl-β-D-thiogalactopyranoside (IPTG).
   2390..2411    +  protein_bind   CAP binding site: CAP binding activates transcription in the presence of cAMP. E. coli catabolite activator protein
   2426..2490    +  CDS            TcR (fragment): tetracycline efflux protein; tet; confers resistance to tetracycline
   2552..2932    -  CDS            YPB1_ECOLX: Protein predicted: Swiss-Prot protein existence level 4. From Escherichia coli.
   2949..3140    +  CDS            rop: Rop protein, which maintains plasmids at low copy number; rop
   3242..3381    +  misc_feature   bom: basis of mobility region from pBR322
   3567..4155    -  rep_origin     ori: high-copy-number ColE1/pMB1/pBR322/pUC origin of replication
   4277..5092    +  CDS            KanR: aminoglycoside phosphotransferase; aph(3')-Ia; confers resistance to kanamycin in bacteria or G418 (Geneticin®) in eukaryotes
   5101..5158    -  promoter       AmpR promoter (fragment): bla
   5211..5639    -  rep_origin     f1 ori (sequence partly withheld): f1 bacteriophage origin of replication; arrow indicates direction of (+) strand synthesis
   5676..5723    -  terminator     T7 terminator: transcription terminator for bacteriophage T7 RNA polymerase
   5731..5774    -  CDS            SET1 (fragment): solubility-enhancement tag derived from T7 phage gene 10B
   5800..5823    -  CDS            9xHis (fragment): 9xHis affinity tag
   5941..816     -  CDS            feoB (fragment) (across the origin): FEOB_ECOLI - Experimental evidence at protein level: Swiss-Prot protein existence level 1. Transporter of a GTP-driven Fe(2+) uptake system, probably couples GTP-binding to channel opening and Fe(2+) uptake (PubMed:12446835, PubMed:19629046). A guanine nucleotide-binding protein (G proteins) in which the guanine nucleotide binding site alternates between an active, GTP-bound state and an inactive, GDP- bound state. This protein has fast intrinsic GDP release, mediated by the G5 loop (about residues 149-158). Presumably GTP hydrolysis leads to conformational changes and channel closing (PubMed:
>Addgene plasmid #216746 | pET41-FeoB-OL2/4sub | addgene full sequence | sequence record 434435 | Addgene NGS Result
GTCGAGCCATTGGGTCAGCCGGTGCGGCTGAGCCTGCTGGTGGTCGCAGACCGCCGCACAGATCTCGCCG
ATCAGCCGGTAGCGCGCATCGACGATCGCCAGCTCGGGCTCCTCGCCGCAGCCCCGGCGCGCCTGTTCCA
GGGTGGCGGGCGGCAAGCCCAGCGCCGGGCCGTTGAAGATGTCGCCTTCCAGCGCCTGCAACGCCAGCCA
GCGCGGCTCGATGGCCGAGGCCGCCGGAGCGCGCGTTTCCAGAAGGTAGCCGACCTGCGCCTGGATGGCC
GGTGGGTAATCCACCGCCAGCGCCGCCTGCGGGAGCTGTAGGGAGTCGATGGCCGCCTTCAGTTCGTCGA
TGCCATCGGCGCGGGTGGATACCAGCGGCACCACCGGGCAGCCGAGACGCCGCGCCAGACCGTCGATATC
GATGCGGATGCGCTGGCTACGGGCGATGTCGAGCATGTTCAGCGCGACGATGCAGGGGATGCCCATCTCC
CGCAGTTGCACCGTGAGGTACAGGTTGCGCTCCAGGTTCGCCGCATCCACCACGTTGACCAGCACGTCCA
CTTCGCCGCTGGCGATGTAGCGGCAGGCGATCTGCTCGTCCAGCGAGGCCTGGGCGGAAACGCTGGTCAA
CGAATAGGTGCCGGGCAGGTCGACCAGGCGCACCGCGTGACGGACGGTATGGAACGCACCCTCCTTGCGC
TCCACGGTGACGCCGGCCCAGTTGCCGACCCGCTGGCGCGAGCCGGTGAGCTGGTTGAACAGGGTGGTCT
TGCCGGAGTTGGGATTGCCGATCAGGCCGAGGGTCAATGCGGTCATATGTATATCTCCTTCTTAAAGTTA
AACAAAATTATTTCTAGAGGGGAATTGTTATCCGCTCACAATTCCCCTATAGTGAGTCGTATTAATTTCG
CGGGATCGAGATCGATCTCGATCCTCTACGCCGGACGCATCGTGGCCGGCATCACCGGCGCCACAGGTGC
GGTTGCTGGCGCCTATATCGCCGACATCACCGATGGGGAAGATCGGGCTCGCCACTTCGGGCTCATGAGC
GCTTGTTTCGGCGTGGGTATGGTGGCAGGCCCCGTGGCCGGGGGACTGTTGGGCGCCATCTCCTTGCATG
CACCATTCCTTGCGGCGGCGGTGCTCAACGGCCTCAACCTACTACTGGGCTGCTTCCTAATGCAGGAGTC
GCATAAGGGAGAGCGTCGAGATCCCGGACACCATCGAATGGCGCAAAACCTTTCGCGGTATGGCATGATA
GCGCCCGGAAGAGAGTCAATTCAGGGTGGTGAATGTGAAACCAGTAACGTTATACGATGTCGCAGAGTAT
GCCGGTGTCTCTTATCAGACCGTTTCCCGCGTGGTGAACCAGGCCAGCCACGTTTCTGCGAAAACGCGGG
AAAAAGTGGAAGCGGCGATGGCGGAGCTGAATTACATTCCCAACCGCGTGGCACAACAACTGGCGGGCAA
ACAGTCGTTGCTGATTGGCGTTGCCACCTCCAGTCTGGCCCTGCACGCGCCGTCGCAAATTGTCGCGGCG
ATTAAATCTCGCGCCGATCAACTGGGTGCCAGCGTGGTGGTGTCGATGGTAGAACGAAGCGGCGTCGAAG
CCTGTAAAGCGGCGGTGCACAATCTTCTCGCGCAACGCGTCAGTGGGCTGATCATTAACTATCCGCTGGA
TGACCAGGATGCCATTGCTGTGGAAGCTGCCTGCACTAATGTTCCGGCGTTATTTCTTGATGTCTCTGAC
CAGACACCCATCAACAGTATTATTTTCTCCCATGAAGACGGTACGCGACTGGGCGTGGAGCATCTGGTCG
CATTGGGTCACCAGCAAATCGCGCTGTTAGCGGGCCCATTAAGTTCTGTCTCGGCGCGTCTGCGTCTGGC
TGGCTGGCATAAATATCTCACTCGCAATCAAATTCAGCCGATAGCGGAACGGGAAGGCGACTGGAGTGCC
ATGTCCGGTTTTCAACAAACCATGCAAATGCTGAATGAGGGCATCGTTCCCACTGCGATGCTGGTTGCCA
ACGATCAGATGGCGCTGGGCGCAATGCGCGCCATTACCGAGTCCGGGCTGCGCGTTGGTGCGGACATCTC
GGTAGTGGGATACGACGATACCGAAGACAGCTCATGTTATATCCCGCCGTTAACCACCATCAAACAGGAT
TTTCGCCTGCTGGGGCAAACCAGCGTGGACCGCTTGCTGCAACTCTCTCAGGGCCAGGCGGTGAAGGGCA
ATCAGCTGTTGCCCGTCTCACTGGTGAAAAGAAAAACCACCCTGGCGCCCAATACGCAAACCGCCTCTCC
CCGCGCGTTGGCCGATTCATTAATGCAGCTGGCACGACAGGTTTCCCGACTGGAAAGCGGGCAGTGAGCG
CAACGCAATTAATGTAAGTTAGCTCACTCATTAGGCACCGGGATCTCGACCGATGCCCTTGAGAGCCTTC
AACCCAGTCAGCTCCTTCCGGTGGGCGCGGGGCATGACTAGCATGATCGTGCTCCTGTCGTTGAGGACCC
GGCTAGGCTGGCGGGGTTGCCTTACTGGTTAGCAGAATGAATCACCGATACGCGAGCGAACGTGAAGCGA
CTGCTGCTGCAAAACGTCTGCGACCTGAGCAACAACATGAATGGTCTTCGGTTTCCGTGTTTCGTAAAGT
CTGGAAACGCGGAAGTCAGCGCCCTGCACCATTATGTTCCGGATCTGCATCGCAGGATGCTGCTGGCTAC
CCTGTGGAACACCTACATCTGTATTAACGAAGCGCTGGCATTGACCCTGAGTGATTTTTCTCTGGTCCCG
CCGCATCCATACCGCCAGTTGTTTACCCTCACAACGTTCCAGTAACCGGGCATGTTCATCATCAGTAACC
CGTATCGTGAGCATCCTCTCTCGTTTCATCGGTATCATTACCCCCATGAACAGAAATCCCCCTTACACGG
AGGCATCAGTGACCAAACAGGAAAAAACCGCCCTTAACATGGCCCGCTTTATCAGAAGCCAGACATTAAC
GCTTCTGGAGAAACTCAACGAGCTGGACGCGGATGAACAGGCAGACATCTGTGAATCGCTTCACGACCAC
GCTGATGAGCTTTACCGCAGCTGCCTCGCGCGTTTCGGTGATGACGGTGAAAACCTCTGACACATGCAGC
TCCCGGAGACGGTCACAGCTTGTCTGTAAGCGGATGCCGGGAGCAGACAAGCCCGTCAGGGCGCGTCAGC
GGGTGTTGGCGGGTGTCGGGGCGCAGCCATGACCCAGTCACGTAGCGATAGCGGAGTGTATACTGGCTTA
ACTATGCGGCATCAGAGCAGATTGTACTGAGAGTGCACCATTGCGGTGTGAAATACCGCACAGATGCGTA
AGGAGAAAATACCGCATCAGGCGCTCTTCCGCTTCCTCGCTCACTGACTCGCTGCGCTCGGTCGTTCGGC
TGCGGCGAGCGGTATCAGCTCACTCAAAGGCGGTAATACGGTTATCCACAGAATCAGGGGATAACGCAGG
AAAGAACATGTGAGCAAAAGGCCAGCAAAAGGCCAGGAACCGTAAAAAGGCCGCGTTGCTGGCGTTTTTC
CATAGGCTCCGCCCCCCTGACGAGCATCACAAAAATCGACGCTCAAGTCAGAGGTGGCGAAACCCGACAG
GACTATAAAGATACCAGGCGTTTCCCCCTGGAAGCTCCCTCGTGCGCTCTCCTGTTCCGACCCTGCCGCT
TACCGGATACCTGTCCGCCTTTCTCCCTTCGGGAAGCGTGGCGCTTTCTCATAGCTCACGCTGTAGGTAT
CTCAGTTCGGTGTAGGTCGTTCGCTCCAAGCTGGGCTGTGTGCACGAACCCCCCGTTCAGCCCGACCGCT
GCGCCTTATCCGGTAACTATCGTCTTGAGTCCAACCCGGTAAGACACGACTTATCGCCACTGGCAGCAGC
CACTGGTAACAGGATTAGCAGAGCGAGGTATGTAGGCGGTGCTACAGAGTTCTTGAAGTGGTGGCCTAAC
TACGGCTACACTAGAAGGACAGTATTTGGTATCTGCGCTCTGCTGAAGCCAGTTACCTTCGGAAAAAGAG
TTGGTAGCTCTTGATCCGGCAAACAAACCACCGCTGGTAGCGGTGGTTTTTTTGTTTGCAAGCAGCAGAT
TACGCGCAGAAAAAAAGGATCTCAAGAAGATCCTTTGATCTTTTCTACGGGGTCTGACGCTCAGTGGAAC
GAAAACTCACGTTAAGGGATTTTGGTCATGAACAATAAAACTGTCTGCTTACATAAACAGTAATACAAGG
GGTGTTATGAGCCATATTCAACGGGAAACGTCTTGCTCTAGGCCGCGATTAAATTCCAACATGGATGCTG
ATTTATATGGGTATAAATGGGCTCGCGATAATGTCGGGCAATCAGGTGCGACAATCTATCGATTGTATGG
GAAGCCCGATGCGCCAGAGTTGTTTCTGAAACATGGCAAAGGTAGCGTTGCCAATGATGTTACAGATGAG
ATGGTCAGACTAAACTGGCTGACGGAATTTATGCCTCTTCCGACCATCAAGCATTTTATCCGTACTCCTG
ATGATGCATGGTTACTCACCACTGCGATCCCCGGGAAAACAGCATTCCAGGTATTAGAAGAATATCCTGA
TTCAGGTGAAAATATTGTTGATGCGCTGGCAGTGTTCCTGCGCCGGTTGCATTCGATTCCTGTTTGTAAT
TGTCCTTTTAACAGCGATCGCGTATTTCGTCTCGCTCAGGCGCAATCACGAATGAATAACGGTTTGGTTG
ATGCGAGTGATTTTGATGACGAGCGTAATGGCTGGCCTGTTGAACAAGTCTGGAAAGAAATGCATAAACT
TTTGCCATTCTCACCGGATTCAGTCGTCACTCATGGTGATTTCTCACTTGATAACCTTATTTTTGACGAG
GGGAAATTAATAGGTTGTATTGATGTTGGACGAGTCGGAATCGCAGACCGATACCAGGATCTTGCCATCC
TATGGAACTGCCTCGGTGAGTTTTCTCCTTCATTACAGAAACGGCTTTTTCAAAAATATGGTATTGATAA
TCCTGATATGAATAAATTGCAGTTTCATTTGATGCTCGATGAGTTTTTCTAAGAATTAATTCATGAGCGG
ATACATATTTGAATGTATTTAGAAAAATAAACAAATAGGGGTTCCGCGCACATTTCCCCGAAAAGTGCCA
CCTAAATTGTAAGCGTTAATATTTTGTTAAAATTCGCGTTAAATTTTTGTTAAATCAGCTCATTTTTTAA
CCAATAGGCCGAAATCGGCAAAATCCCTTATAAATCAAAAGAATAGACCGAGATAGGGT
[37 nt withheld, positions 5310-5346]
AAAGAACGTGGACTCCAACGTCAAAGG
[49 nt withheld, positions 5374-5422]
T
[91 nt withheld, positions 5424-5514]
G
[124 nt withheld, positions 5516-5639]
CCCATTCGCCAATCCGGATATAGTTCCTCCTTTCAGCAAAAAACCCCTCAAGACCCGTTTAGAGGCCCCA
AGGGGTTATGCTAGTTATTGCTCAGCGGTGGCAGCAGCCAACTCAGCTTCCTTTCGGGCTTTGTTTAGCA
GCCTAGGTATTAATCAATTAGTGGTGGTGGTGGTGGTGGTGGTGCTCGAGTGCGGCCGCAAGCTTCCCAC
TACCGCGTGGCACCAGGTGACATCCTCCCTGCCCGCTCGGGGCATCGGCCATTCGGCCTGGCAGTTGCAG
TACCTGCTCACGGCCGAACAGACGCAGGCAGGTCATCAGGATCAGGTTGAAGAGCAGCACCACGGCGATG
GTCAGGACGCTACGCTCGGGGTGCGCGGCGAAGGTGGCGACCTGGTAGCAGAGGGTCGCCAGCGAGTAGG
CGACGTTCAGCCCCCAGAGCACCGAGAAAGCCATCCAGCCCTTGCTGCTTTCCCGGGCGATCGCGCCCAT
GGCGGTCACGCAGGGCACGTAGAGCAGGACGAAGACCAGATAGCTGTAGGCCGCCTGCATCAGGCGGTCC
ATGACGAAGGCCGCGCGTGCCATGTAGCCGGAATCCTCGAGGATGCTGTTCAGGCCGCCGATCACCAGGC
TGACCAGGATGATCACCTTGCCGGCCCGCACCACGAAGCCGCGCAGGCGCGACCAGGTCTGCAGCAGCAG
GCTCTTAAGGTGTGGCACATGGTACAGCGGCAGTTCCATGACGAACGGCGAGGCCTCGCCGCGCATCAAG
GTGTGCTTGAGCAACAGCCCGGTGAGGATCGCCACGACGATGCCGAGCAGGTACAGGGAGAAGATCACCA
GCGCGCCGCCCTGGCCGAAGAAGGCCCCGGCGAATACGGCGAAGATCGCCAGGCGCGCGCCGCAGGACAT
GAACGGCGCCATCATGATGGTAATCAGCCGCTCGCGCTGCGCGTCCAGGGTCCGCGCGCCCATGATCGAC
GGTACGTTGCAGCCGAAACCGACGATCAGCGGCACGAACGACTTGCCCGGCAGGCCCAGCGCCTGCATCA
GGCGGTCCATGACGAAGGCCGCGCGTGCCATGTAGCCGGAATCCTCGAGCAGCGAGAGGAACAGGTACAT
CAAGCCGATCTGCGGCACCAGCGGCAACACCGTGTTGACCCCGCCACCGATGCCCTGGGCGAGGAACACC
GTGAGCCAATCGGGCAGGCCGAAGCGGATACCCAGCCACTGGATGCCGTCGATGAAGATCGCCGACGAGC
CCTTGTCGAAGATCGGCTGTAGCGCCCCGCCGATGTTGATGGCGAAGAAGAACATCAGGTACATCACCAG
CAGGAAGATCGGCAGACCCAGCCAGCGATTCAGGACGACCCG
